>Addgene plasmid #109509 | actc1b-mKate2-Bin1b | depositor full sequence | sequence record 206446 | Full Sequence
CCACCTAAATTGTAAGCGTTAATATTTTGTTAAAATTCGCGTTAAATTTTTGTTAAATCAGCTCATTTTT
TAACCAATAGGCCGAAATCGGCAAAATCCCTTATAAATCAAAAGAATAGACCGAGATAGGGT
[37 nt withheld, positions 133-169]
AAAGAACGTGGACTCCAACGTCAAAGG
[32 nt withheld, positions 197-228]
GCTGGCTAAGAACTCATCAGCCTCCCCGGTCCATCTACCCACGTACCAATGCACCAATTGGCCACAATGA
CGGCTACTACATGGTGCCATTCCTTCCTCTTTATAGGAATGGAGACTACCTCCTGTCCAACAAGGCTCTT
GGATACGAGTACGCCTACCTGTTGGACCCAGGTCATTGCACAACACCAGAAATGCCCTCTGATCTGCAAA
AGACGTGAATATCTGTTCAGACACCCATATCCACTCTGTTCCACACAGGTCAGAGGTTTGTCCAGGAGTT
CTTGACAGAGGTGTAAAAAGTACTCAAAAATTTTACTCAAGTGAAAGTACAAGTACTTAGGGAAAATTTT
ACTCAATTAAAAGTAAAAGTATCTGGCTAGAATCTTACTTGAGTAAAAGTAAAAAAGTACTCCATTAAAA
TTGTACTTGAGTATTAAGGAAGTAAAAGTAAAAGCAAGAAAGAAAACTAGAGATTCTTGTTTAAGCTTTT
AATCTCAAAAAACATTAAATGAAATGCATACAAGGTTTTATCCTGCTTTAGAACTGTTTGTATTTAATTA
TCAAACTATAAGACAGACAATCTAATGCCAGTACACGCTACTCAAAGTTGTAAAACCTCAGATTTAACTT
CAGTAGAAGCTGATTCTCAAAATTGTTAGTGTCAAGCCTAGCTCTTTTGGGGCTGAAAAGCAATCCTGCA
GTGCTGAAAAGCCTCTCACAGGCAGCCGATGCGGGAAGAGGTGTATTAGTCTTGATAGAGAGGCTGCAAA
TAGCAGGAAACGTGAGCAGAGACTCCCTGGTGTCTGAAACACAGGCCAGATGGGCCCTCGAGCAGGAAAC
AGCTATGACCATGATTACGCCAAGCTATCAACTTTGTATAGAAAAGTTGGCACGCGCAGATTCCGTGTGG
GCCTGGTAATATCTTACCATTTTAAGCTATTTTAAGATTAGGGAAAAAAATTAAATAAAACTACTTTAAA
ATTACTTTCCTTAAAAAGCAACATATTTATTTAGTTTTTGTTTAACTGGCTCAAGATTGTAATATTTTAC
TTTTACATGTTTTTTTTAAGTACCTAAATGTGTTCAAAAGTAAAGTATGTTATTGTTTTTTTTTTTTTAA
TGTTAGCTAAGCTTTAAATTGTAATATATTACTTTTAAAAGTGACTTTTTAAAAATGTAAATAAAAAAGT
AACTATAAATGTGTAATGCATGTTATTTCTGTGGGTTTTTTAATTTTCATCTCAACTGGGCTTACAATTT
TAACATAATAAAAATCAAATCAAATCAAATCAGGCCCTTATTTGTCACATACACTCTTGTATACTGAAAT
AAACTAAATGTTGAGAAAAATTTAAATACACCAAAATAACGCATACCTTTTTTGTAATTACCTAAGTAAA
ACATTTAGTTCCTTTTTTAAGTGACTCAAGATTGTAATCTATTAATTGTAAAAGATAAAACTAGTGATCA
ATCTGACGTGCTTCTATGCAGCCTGTGAGATTAATTGTGATGTTTAATTATTAAACAATTTAAATGGATC
AAACATTTCACATGTGCTTATTGTGTCCAACAAAACCAGCAGAAGCACTTAAAAATATTGCATGACAACA
TGAGTTTTTAATGTAAATTATATATACTTCCTAAACGAAGTTAATCATATTTTCTAAAATAATAATGTCA
TTGAAATATTTAAATAAATGATAANCTTTAGTTGATTCAACATAAAATTGAAAGCAATAAGGACTTTTTT
TTTTTTACAGCGGTGAAGCAAAAGCNTGNAAATAATCATATAAATATAATAAATAAATAAATAAAATAAT
GGTTCTTGGTGCAAATATGAACACTTTAAATAAATATAGAATAAATATGATCAATAAGTCATAACGACGT
GTTTTATGTTGATTATAATTTAAACATGTTTCTAACGCAAGTTTTAAAAACTGTTTTAAAGTATTATTTT
AAGTTATAAGATCAATTTGACTCAACATTTTGTAGTGAAAATATGTTGTGTAAAATTAATATAATATACA
CTATAAAAATGCAAGGTTCCACACAATTCATTCATGTTGTCCCAACACAAATCGATTAAGTTAACAAATA
TATGTGGATTGAACATAAAAAATTAAGTTGTCCCAATGAAATCTCAAGAATTGTGTTGTTTCAGCTCATT
TTAAATAAGTAGTTTTAACAAGTAAAAAATAACATATTTTTGAGTGTGTATATATATATATTTATATATT
ACAAAATATAATAATATAAAATGTAAAAGATATAAACCATGCTACATATATTTAAGAGCTATTTTGCACA
TTACTTTTTTGCAAGCCATTTGAGTGTTTTTTTACAAATATATATTAGCTAAATATACAATATCTTAAAT
ATACAATTAATCAGACATGCAAAAAATGCATTTAACCTACATAAAAATACATGATCAACATATGTTTTAT
GCTGATTACAACTAAATCAAACGTAATGAAATTAATTTATAAAAGCGATTTAAATATGTCAATATTTTAA
GTTAAAATCACTTGAAACCTACTATAAATGAACTTAAATTTAAAAAATCTCCTTTAATTCCAATGCAGCA
CTGTTGTTTTTTCAGCTGAGGACCCCCGGTGCAGATGGTTGGCCCCCGGCCCGCTATTCTAAGGAAGCCT
TTCTTAATTTTAGGGCGGCGCTGCATGCGCTCAGATCAGATTCACGGGTGGAGAGGGTTATTTTCTCTTT
TTTATTTTTTCTTGCCTGCTCATATTTGGGCCTGTGTGAACCCCAGGCTCCGCCTCGGCCCCCAGGAGCC
GCTCTTATTTAAAGGGGATCCTCGCCTTCAGTCTTCGTCCCAGTGGAAGCATCAGTCTTGTGATAACAAC
TTGGTGAGTCCTACAGACCAGCGCTCGACTCTAGGCTTTAAATGCATTGATTTCTCTGGATTAGCTACCG
GGAGAGTTTTAACTTTGCTTATTAGTCTTGTGCTTGAACTGCTAGGTTTAAAGAGGGTTTTCTCTAATGC
ATGCATGAAGCGACAGCTGAAAACCAGAAATAGAGCGTTTGTCCTCCTGTTAAACTCTAGCCTTTCTTTG
GCATTTGTCAGTCCGAGTCTTCAGCTGCCGGCAGGAGATTGGGTTTCAGTAACACTTGCTGAGCACAAAC
TACACGTGCTTCCTTCAGATTTAATTCATTATTAATCATTCTAGATTTAAATGATCTTCTTACTCATTGC
TGATTATTTTAGCCTTGCGGAGCAGATTAAATGAGCACGTGTTTATTAAGATTGATTTAAATATAATTAA
TATTTCACCACTGTAGTTTTAAAATTGCCTTCTAAGTCATGGTTGATTTTTAATAGGTATCGGCTCTAAT
TAGATTACTATTTTGGTTTTTAAATGTTATTTCTATTTCATTTGTAGGCTCGTTTTTAATGTGATTTTAT
TAGATTCTAGTTTTAAAATCATCTTTTAGCCTTACTGAGCAGACTGAATGAACATGTTTCATTAAGATTA
ACTTCATTATAGTTAATTATTTAATCATTCTAGTGGATTATAAATCAGCTCTATTTAAATTGATTGTCGT
GTTTATTTCTATTTGATTTTTGATTATTTTTTAAGGTCGTTTTTATGTGATTTTTCCCCGATTCTAATTT
TAAACTAATTGTTTGATTTTTATATGATTCGACTCTTTTTAAATGAATTGTTTTGCTTTTTTTATTGAGC
ATATATATATATTATACAATTTCAATCAACAATTGTTGTGCTTTTTAAATGTTGTTTCTATTTCATTTCT
AGGGTCGATTTTATTCGATTCTAGTTTTAAAATCGTGATTTCTAACTCCTAACCTTACTGAGCAGACTGA
ATGAACATGTTTCATCAAGATTAACTTCATTATAGTTAATTATTGAATCGGGCTAGTGGTTTATAAATCA
GCTCTATTATAAATTAATTGTCATCATTATTTCTATTTAATTTTTATTATTTTTTTAGGATTATTTTTAA
GGGATTTTTTTCACGTTCTAGTTTTAAACTCAATGCTCATTACTGCTCACCCTTGCTGAGCAGTCTTTCG
TTAAGATTAAATTAATTAATAACCCATTCTAGTTTTAAAACAGTGTCTTAAGGCATAGCTGATATTTTAC
AAGTTTACTATTTAATATATCTCCATTTCTTTTTTTAGGGTCGATTTCATCTGATTTGATTAATTTTTAT
TATCTTCACTAAGCTTTTTGTTCTAGGTTTTATTCTCAGTATTATTACTGTTATATTTGAACTGAATTTC
TCCTCATAGTTTATTCATTTTATTTATTTATTTTTTGTTTATTCGCTATTTTGTATTTTAGTTTTTAATT
AGAAATTTTATTAGAATCGTTTTGAACTAGTTTTTATGCACTCTAACATTAATATTAAATCATAACTATT
ATTTTTATTATAATTTATTTGTGTTTATCTTTTTGTGTAGCTTTCATGTGTTTTTATTTTAGTTTTATTA
TGTTTGCATTGAATTTTTTGGACTAGTTTATATAACGATATACAGAAAAGCCATGACAACAAATGTTTTT
ATAATACCTATTAAGTATAAGCTAATCAGATTTCCACTATTCTGTTCAAAGTTAACATTATTAGCCATTC
TGATGGATCATTTGACATTTGTCATATGTCTTTATGAACACTGCTCTTTCAGATGCCACTTTTAAAGCTG
TTTTTTACAGTAAATGAACGTTTATTATTATGACATTATTTCCTAAGGCCTCTAGAGTACAGCAGGATGT
GGCGTGTGCATTACTGTGTAATTATGCTGACTGTAAATGTGCATTTATAGACTGTCAGCATGTCTGACTG
TGCGCTGTTGTGATTTGTCCTGCACAGACCAAGGCAAGTTTGTACAAAAAAGCAGGCTGCCACCATGGTG
AGCGAGCTGATTAAGGAGAACATGCACATGAAGCTGTACATGGAGGGCACCGTGAACAACCACCACTTCA
AGTGCACATCCGAGGGCGAAGGCAAGCCCTACGAGGGCACCCAGACCATGAGAATCAAGGCGGTCGAGGG
CGGCCCTCTCCCCTTCGCCTTCGACATCCTGGCTACCAGCTTCATGTACGGCAGCAAAACCTTCATCAAC
CACACCCAGGGCATCCCCGACTTCTTTAAGCAGTCCTTCCCCGAGGGCTTCACATGGGAGAGAGTCACCA
CATACGAAGACGGGGGCGTGCTGACCGCTACCCAGGACACCAGCCTCCAGGACGGCTGCCTCATCTACAA
CGTCAAGATCAGAGGGGTGAACTTCCCATCCAACGGCCCTGTGATGCAGAAGAAAACACTCGGCTGGGAG
GCCTCCACCGAGACCCTGTACCCCGCTGACGGCGGCCTGGAAGGCAGAGCCGACATGGCCCTGAAGCTCG
TGGGCGGGGGCCACCTGATCTGCAACTTGAAGACCACATACAGATCCAAGAAACCCGCTAAGAACCTCAA
GATGCCCGGCGTCTACTATGTGGACAGAAGACTGGAAAGAATCAAGGAGGCCGACAAAGAGACCTACGTC
GAGCAGCACGAGGTGGCTGTGGCCAGATACTGCGACCTCCCTAGCAAACTGGGGCACAGAGACCCAGCTT
TCTTGTACAAAGTGGTGGCAGAGGTTGGGAAAGGAGTCAACGCCGGGAAACTGGCCAGTAATGTACAGAA
GAGGTTAACCCGAGCACAAGAGAAGGTGATGCAGAAACTGGGAAAGGCGGATGAAACCAAAGACACAGCC
TTTGAGGAGCAAGTAGCCAACTTTAACAAACAGATGAATGAGGGCACCAAACTGCAGAAAGACTTGAAAG
CGTATTTGCTGGCAGTCAAAACAATGCACGAGTGTTCCAAGCGTCTGCACGACTGTCTGGCAGAAATGTA
TGACCCTGAGTGGTTTGGCAAAGAGGAGGTGGACTCCATCGCAGAGGACACTGACCTCCTGTGGCAAGAT
TTCCACGAGAAGCTTTTGGACAATGCTGTAATTTCCATGGACGCATACTTGGCTCAGTTTCCAGATATAA
AGGCTCGCATTGCAAAGCGTGAAAGGAAGCTGGTGGACTTTGACAGTGCCAGACATCATTTTGCCTCTGT
ACAAAAAGGCAAGAAAAAGGACGAGGCCAAAATTGCCAAGGCTGAGGAACACTTGGGCAGAGCTCAGAAA
GTGTTTGAGGAGATCAATTATGATCTCCAGGAGGAACTTCCCACCCTGTGGAACAGTCGTATTGGCCTCT
ATGTTAACACATTCCGGAGTGTGTCTGGCCTGGAGGAAACATTTCACAGGGACATGGGCAAACTGAACCA
GAATCTGAGTGATATTATGACCAAACTGGAAGAGCAGCGTGTTGCCAAAAAAGGTGTCACGACAGCAAGC
ACTGGGAAGAGTGACGATGCAGCAAACCACAATCAGGAGACGTCAGATGCACCTAAATCTCCATCAAAGA
ATGAAGCCCCAACGGTGACAAATGGCTCCTCAGATACAGAGCTTCCTCCATCTGTTCTCTTTAAGGTGAA
AACAATGCACGACTACAGTGCAACAGACAGTGATGAACTTGACCTGAAGGCTGGTGACATTGTGCTTGTG
CTTCCCTTTGCCAACCCAGATGAAGCGGATGATGGCTGGTTAATGGGTGTAAAAGAGTCCCACTGGCTTC
AGAACAAAAACCTCCTAGCAAAAGGAGTCTTCCCTGAAAACTTCACCCAGAAACTGTGACAACTTTATTA
TACATAGTTGATAATTCACTGGCCGTCGTTTTACGGTACCATCGATGATGATCCAGACATGATAAGATAC
ATTGATGAGTTTGGACAAACCACAACTAGAATGCAGTGAAAAAAATGCTTTATTTGTGAAATTTGTGATG
CTATTGCTTTATTTGTAACCATTATAAGCTGCAATAAACAAGTTAACAACAACAATTGCATTCATTTTAT
GTTTCAGGTTCAGGGGGAGGTGTGGGAGGTTTTTTAAAGCAAGTAAAACCTCTACAAATGTGGTATGGCT
GATTATGATCCTCTAGATCAGATCTGCGAAGATACGGCCACGGGTGCTCTTGATCCTGTGGCTGATTTTG
GACTGTGCTGCTCGCAGCTGCTGATGAATCACATACTTCCTCCATTTTCTTCCACTGATTGACTGTTATA
ATTTCCCTAATTTCCAGGTCAAGGTGCTGTGCATTGTGGTAATAGATGTGACATGACGTCACTTCCAAAG
GACCAATGAACATGTCTGACCAATTTCATATAATGTGAAAACGATTTTCATAGGCAGAATAAATAACATT
TAAATTAAACTGGGCATCAGCGCAATTCAATTGGTTTGGTAATAGCAAGGGAAAATAGAATGAAGTGATC
TCCAAAAAATAAGTACTTTTTGACTGTAAATAAAATTGTAAGGAGTAAAAAGTACTTTTTTTTCTAAAAA
AATGTAATTAAGTAAAAGTAAAAGTATTGATTTTTAATTGTACTCAAGTAAAGTAAAAATCCCCAAAAAT
AATACTTAAGTACAGTAATCAAGTAAAATTACTCAAGTACTTTACACCTCTGGTTCTTGACCCCCTACCT
TCAGCAAGCCCAGCAGATCCACTAGTTCTAGAGCGGCCGCCACCGCGGTGGAGCTCCAGCTTTTGTTCCC
TTTAGTGAGGGTTAATTGCGCGCTTGGCGTAATCATGGTCATAGCTGTTTCCTGTGTGAAATTGTTATCC
GCTCACAATTCCACACAACATACGAGCCGGAAGCATAAAGTGTAAAGCCTGGGGTGCCTAATGAGTGAGC
TAACTCACATTAATTGCGTTGCGCTCACTGCCCGCTTTCCAGTCGGGAAACCTGTCGTGCCAGCTGCATT
AATGAATCGGCCAACGCGCGGGGAGAGGCGGTTTGCGTATTGGGCGCTCTTCCGCTTCCTCGCTCACTGA
CTCGCTGCGCTCGGTCGTTCGGCTGCGGCGAGCGGTATCAGCTCACTCAAAGGCGGTAATACGGTTATCC
ACAGAATCAGGGGATAACGCAGGAAAGAACATGTGAGCAAAAGGCCAGCAAAAGGCCAGGAACCGTAAAA
AGGCCGCGTTGCTGGCGTTTTTCCATAGGCTCCGCCCCCCTGACGAGCATCACAAAAATCGACGCTCAAG
TCAGAGGTGGCGAAACCCGACAGGACTATAAAGATACCAGGCGTTTCCCCCTGGAAGCTCCCTCGTGCGC
TCTCCTGTTCCGACCCTGCCGCTTACCGGATACCTGTCCGCCTTTCTCCCTTCGGGAAGCGTGGCGCTTT
CTCATAGCTCACGCTGTAGGTATCTCAGTTCGGTGTAGGTCGTTCGCTCCAAGCTGGGCTGTGTGCACGA
ACCCCCCGTTCAGCCCGACCGCTGCGCCTTATCCGGTAACTATCGTCTTGAGTCCAACCCGGTAAGACAC
GACTTATCGCCACTGGCAGCAGCCACTGGTAACAGGATTAGCAGAGCGAGGTATGTAGGCGGTGCTACAG
AGTTCTTGAAGTGGTGGCCTAACTACGGCTACACTAGAAGGACAGTATTTGGTATCTGCGCTCTGCTGAA
GCCAGTTACCTTCGGAAAAAGAGTTGGTAGCTCTTGATCCGGCAAACAAACCACCGCTGGTAGCGGTGGT
TTTTTTGTTTGCAAGCAGCAGATTACGCGCAGAAAAAAAGGATCTCAAGAAGATCCTTTGATCTTTTCTA
CGGGGTCTGACGCTCAGTGGAACGAAAACTCACGTTAAGGGATTTTGGTCATGAGATTATCAAAAAGGAT
CTTCACCTAGATCCTTTTAAATTAAAAATGAAGTTTTAAATCAATCTAAAGTATATATGAGTAAACTTGG
TCTGACAGTTACCAATGCTTAATCAGTGAGGCACCTATCTCAGCGATCTGTCTATTTCGTTCATCCATAG
TTGCCTGACTCCCCGTCGTGTAGATAACTACGATACGGGAGGGCTTACCATCTGGCCCCAGTGCTGCAAT
GATACCGCGAGACCCACGCTCACCGGCTCCAGATTTATCAGCAATAAACCAGCCAGCCGGAAGGGCCGAG
CGCAGAAGTGGTCCTGCAACTTTATCCGCCTCCATCCAGTCTATTAATTGTTGCCGGGAAGCTAGAGTAA
GTAGTTCGCCAGTTAATAGTTTGCGCAACGTTGTTGCCATTGCTACAGGCATCGTGGTGTCACGCTCGTC
GTTTGGTATGGCTTCATTCAGCTCCGGTTCCCAACGATCAAGGCGAGTTACATGATCCCCCATGTTGTGC
AAAAAAGCGGTTAGCTCCTTCGGTCCTCCGATCGTTGTCAGAAGTAAGTTGGCCGCAGTGTTATCACTCA
TGGTTATGGCAGCACTGCATAATTCTCTTACTGTCATGCCATCCGTAAGATGCTTTTCTGTGACTGGTGA
GTACTCAACCAAGTCATTCTGAGAATAGTGTATGCGGCGACCGAGTTGCTCTTGCCCGGCGTCAATACGG
GATAATACCGCGCCACATAGCAGAACTTTAAAAGTGCTCATCATTGGAAAACGTTCTTCGGGGCGAAAAC
TCTCAAGGATCTTACCGCTGTTGAGATCCAGTTCGATGTAACCCACTCGTGCACCCAACTGATCTTCAGC
ATCTTTTACTTTCACCAGCGTTTCTGGGTGAGCAAAAACAGGAAGGCAAAATGCCGCAAAAAAGGGAATA
AGGGCGACACGGAAATGTTGAATACTCATACTCTTCCTTTTTCAATATTATTGAAGCATTTATCAGGGTT
ATTGTCTCATGAGCGGATACATATTTGAATGTATTTAGAAAAATAAACAAATAGGGGTTCCGCGCACATT
TCCCCGAAAAGTG
Features (pLannotate 1.2.2; 21 found; start..end, strand, type, name):
      7..228     -  rep_origin     M13 ori (fragment) (sequence partly withheld): M13 bacteriophage origin of replication; arrow indicates direction of (+) strand synthesis
    228..515     +  CDS            tyr (fragment) (sequence partly withheld): TYRO_ORYLA - Also known as tyro. Experimental evidence at transcript level: Swiss-Prot protein existence level 2. This is a copper-containing oxidase that functions in the formation of pigments such as melanins and other polyphenolic compounds. From Oryzias latipes (Japanese rice fish) (Japanese killifish).
   1097..1117    +  protein_bind   attB4: mutant version of attB; core recombination site for the Gateway® BP reaction BP Clonase™
   2025..2041    -  promoter       copia promoter (fragment): strong promoter from the Drosophila transposable element copia (Sinclair et al., 1986)
   5093..5113    +  protein_bind   attB1: mutant version of attB; core recombination site for the Gateway® BP reaction BP Clonase™
   5123..5818    +  CDS            mKate2: mKate2 is a basic (constitutively fluorescent) red fluorescent protein published in 2009, derived from Entacmaea quadricolor. It is reported to be a rapidly-maturing monomer with moderate acid sensitivity.
   5820..5844    -  protein_bind   attB2: mutant version of attB; recombination site for the Gateway® BP reaction BP Clonase™
   5846..6733    +  CDS            BIN1 (fragment): BIN1_HUMAN - Also known as AMPHL. Experimental evidence at protein level: Swiss-Prot protein existence level 1. Is a key player in the control of plasma membrane curvature, membrane shaping and membrane remodeling. Required in muscle cells for the formation of T-tubules, tubular invaginations of the plasma membrane that function in depolarization-contraction coupling (PubMed:24755653). Is a negative regulator of endocytosis (By similarity). Is also involved in the regulation of intracellular vesicles sorting, modulation of BACE1 trafficking and the control of amyloid-beta production (PubMed:27
   6938..6958    -  protein_bind   attB3: mutant version of attB; core recombination site for the Gateway® BP reaction BP Clonase™
   6962..6982    +  CDS            lacZα (fragment): LacZα fragment of β-galactosidase; lacZ fragment
   6998..7132    -  polyA_signal   SV40 poly(A) signal: SV40 polyadenylation signal
   7155..7238    -  CDS            large T antigen (fragment): large T antigen from SV40 (simian virus 40)
   7804..7844    -  misc_feature   MCS (fragment): pBluescript multiple cloning site
   7857..7875    -  promoter       T3 promoter: promoter for bacteriophage T3 RNA polymerase
   7920..7936    -  protein_bind   lac operator: The lac repressor binds to the lac operator to inhibit transcription in E. coli. This inhibition can be relieved by adding lactose or isopropyl-β-D-thiogalactopyranoside (IPTG). lac repressor encoded by lacI
   7944..7974    -  promoter       lac promoter: promoter for the E. coli lac operon
   7989..8010    -  protein_bind   CAP binding site: CAP binding activates transcription in the presence of cAMP. E. coli catabolite activator protein
   8023..8115    -  CDS            lacI (fragment): lac repressor; lacI; The lac repressor binds to the lac operator to inhibit transcription in E. coli. This inhibition can be relieved by adding lactose or isopropyl-β-D-thiogalactopyranoside (IPTG).
   8298..8886    -  rep_origin     ori: high-copy-number ColE1/pMB1/pBR322/pUC origin of replication
   9057..9917    -  CDS            AmpR: β-lactamase; bla; confers resistance to ampicillin, carbenicillin, and related antibiotics
   9918..10022   -  promoter       AmpR promoter: bla
