>Addgene plasmid #109509 | actc1b-mKate2-Bin1b | addgene full sequence | sequence record 220132 | Addgene NGS Result
GCAAGTTTGTACAAAAAAGCAGGCTGCCACCATGGTGAGCGAGCTGATTAAGGAGAACATGCACATGAAG
CTGTACATGGAGGGCACCGTGAACAACCACCACTTCAAGTGCACATCCGAGGGCGAAGGCAAGCCCTACG
AGGGCACCCAGACCATGAGAATCAAGGCGGTCGAGGGCGGCCCTCTCCCCTTCGCCTTCGACATCCTGGC
TACCAGCTTCATGTACGGCAGCAAAACCTTCATCAACCACACCCAGGGCATCCCCGACTTCTTTAAGCAG
TCCTTCCCCGAGGGCTTCACATGGGAGAGAGTCACCACATACGAAGACGGGGGCGTGCTGACCGCTACCC
AGGACACCAGCCTCCAGGACGGCTGCCTCATCTACAACGTCAAGATCAGAGGGGTGAACTTCCCATCCAA
CGGCCCTGTGATGCAGAAGAAAACACTCGGCTGGGAGGCCTCCACCGAGACCCTGTACCCCGCTGACGGC
GGCCTGGAAGGCAGAGCCGACATGGCCCTGAAGCTCGTGGGCGGGGGCCACCTGATCTGCAACTTGAAGA
CCACATACAGATCCAAGAAACCCGCTAAGAACCTCAAGATGCCCGGCGTCTACTATGTGGACAGAAGACT
GGAAAGAATCAAGGAGGCCGACAAAGAGACCTACGTCGAGCAGCACGAGGTGGCTGTGGCCAGATACTGC
GACCTCCCTAGCAAACTGGGGCACAGAGACCCAGCTTTCTTGTACAAAGTGGTGGCAGAGGTTGGGAAAG
GAGTCAACGCCGGGAAACTGGCCAGTAATGTACAGAAGAGGTTAACCCGAGCACAAGAGAAGGTGATGCA
GAAACTGGGAAAGGCGGATGAAACCAAAGACACAGCCTTTGAGGAGCAAGTAGCCAACTTTAACAAACAG
ATGAATGAGGGCACCAAACTGCAGAAAGACTTGAAAGCGTATTTGCTGGCAGTCAAAACAATGCACGAGT
GTTCCAAGCGTCTGCACGACTGTCTGGCAGAAATGTATGACCCTGAGTGGTTTGGCAAAGAGGAGGTGGA
CTCCATCGCAGAGGACACTGACCTCCTGTGGCAAGATTTCCACGAGAAGCTTTTGGACAATGCTGTAATT
TCCATGGACGCATACTTGGCTCAGTTTCCAGATATAAAGGCTCGCATTGCAAAGCGTGAAAGGAAGCTGG
TGGACTTTGACAGTGCCAGACATCATTTTGCCTCTGTACAAAAAGGCAAGAAAAAGGACGAGGCCAAAAT
TGCCAAGGCTGAGGAACACTTGGGCAGAGCTCAGAAAGTGTTTGAGGAGATCAATTATGATCTCCAGGAG
GAACTTCCCACCCTGTGGAACAGTCGTATTGGCCTCTATGTTAACACATTCCGGAGTGTGTCTGGCCTGG
AGGAAACATTTCACAGGGACATGGGCAAACTGAACCAGAATCTGAGTGATATTATGACCAAACTGGAAGA
GCAGCGTGTTGCCAAAAAAGGTGTCACGACAGCAAGCACTGGGAAGAGTGACGATGCAGCAAACCACAAT
CAGGAGACGTCAGATGCACCTAAATCTCCATCAAAGAATGAAGCCCCAACGGTGACAAATGGCTCCTCAG
ATACAGAGCTTCCTCCATCTGTTCTCTTTAAGGTGAAAACAATGCACGACTACAGTGCAACAGACAGTGA
TGAACTTGACCTGAAGGCTGGTGACATTGTGCTTGTGCTTCCCTTTGCCAACCCAGATGAAGCGGATGAT
GGCTGGTTAATGGGTGTAAAAGAGTCCCACTGGCTTCAGAACAAAAACCTCCTAGCAAAAGGAGTCTTCC
CTGAAAACTTCACCCAGAAACTGTGACAACTTTATTATACATAGTTGATAATTCACTGGCCGTCGTTTTA
CGGTACCATCGATGATGATCCAGACATGATAAGATACATTGATGAGTTTGGACAAACCACAACTAGAATG
CAGTGAAAAAAATGCTTTATTTGTGAAATTTGTGATGCTATTGCTTTATTTGTAACCATTATAAGCTGCA
ATAAACAAGTTAACAACAACAATTGCATTCATTTTATGTTTCAGGTTCAGGGGGAGGTGTGGGAGGTTTT
TTAAAGCAAGTAAAACCTCTACAAATGTGGTATGGCTGATTATGATCCTCTAGATCAGATCTGCGAAGAT
ACGGCCACGGGTGCTCTTGATCCTGTGGCTGATTTTGGACTGTGCTGCTCGCAGCTGCTGATGAATCACA
TACTTCCTCCATTTTCTTCCACTGATTGACTGTTATAATTTCCCTAATTTCCAGGTCAAGGTGCTGTGCA
TTGTGGTAATAGATGTGACATGACGTCACTTCCAAAGGACCAATGAACATGTCTGACCAATTTCATATAA
TGTGAAAACGATTTTCATAGGCAGAATAAATAACATTTAAATTAAACTGGGCATCAGCGCAATTCAATTG
GTTTGGTAATAGCAAGGGAAAATAGAATGAAGTGATCTCCAAAAAATAAGTACTTTTTGACTGTAAATAA
AATTGTAAGGAGTAAAAAGTACTTTTTTTTCTAAAAAAATGTAATTAAGTAAAAGTAAAAGTATTGATTT
TTAATTGTACTCAAGTAAAGTAAAAATCCCCAAAAATAATACTTAAGTACAGTAATCAAGTAAAATTACT
CAAGTACTTTACACCTCTGGTTCTTGACCCCCTACCTTCAGCAAGCCCAGCAGATCCACTAGTTCTAGAG
CGGCCGCCACCGCGGTGGAGCTCCAGCTTTTGTTCCCTTTAGTGAGGGTTAATTGCGCGCTTGGCGTAAT
CATGGTCATAGCTGTTTCCTGTGTGAAATTGTTATCCGCTCACAATTCCACACAACATACGAGCCGGAAG
CATAAAGTGTAAAGCCTGGGGTGCCTAATGAGTGAGCTAACTCACATTAATTGCGTTGCGCTCACTGCCC
GCTTTCCAGTCGGGAAACCTGTCGTGCCAGCTGCATTAATGAATCGGCCAACGCGCGGGGAGAGGCGGTT
TGCGTATTGGGCGCTCTTCCGCTTCCTCGCTCACTGACTCGCTGCGCTCGGTCGTTCGGCTGCGGCGAGC
GGTATCAGCTCACTCAAAGGCGGTAATACGGTTATCCACAGAATCAGGGGATAACGCAGGAAAGAACATG
TGAGCAAAAGGCCAGCAAAAGGCCAGGAACCGTAAAAAGGCCGCGTTGCTGGCGTTTTTCCATAGGCTCC
GCCCCCCTGACGAGCATCACAAAAATCGACGCTCAAGTCAGAGGTGGCGAAACCCGACAGGACTATAAAG
ATACCAGGCGTTTCCCCCTGGAAGCTCCCTCGTGCGCTCTCCTGTTCCGACCCTGCCGCTTACCGGATAC
CTGTCCGCCTTTCTCCCTTCGGGAAGCGTGGCGCTTTCTCATAGCTCACGCTGTAGGTATCTCAGTTCGG
TGTAGGTCGTTCGCTCCAAGCTGGGCTGTGTGCACGAACCCCCCGTTCAGCCCGACCGCTGCGCCTTATC
CGGTAACTATCGTCTTGAGTCCAACCCGGTAAGACACGACTTATCGCCACTGGCAGCAGCCACTGGTAAC
AGGATTAGCAGAGCGAGGTATGTAGGCGGTGCTACAGAGTTCTTGAAGTGGTGGCCTAACTACGGCTACA
CTAGAAGAACAGTATTTGGTATCTGCGCTCTGCTGAAGCCAGTTACCTTCGGAAAAAGAGTTGGTAGCTC
TTGATCCGGCAAACAAACCACCGCTGGTAGCGGTGGTTTTTTTGTTTGCAAGCAGCAGATTACGCGCAGA
AAAAAAGGATCTCAAGAAGATCCTTTGATCTTTTCTACGGGGTCTGACGCTCAGTGGAACGAAAACTCAC
GTTAAGGCATTTTGGTCATGAGATTATCAAAAAGGATCTTCACCTAGATCCTTTTAAATTAAAAATGAAG
TTTTAAATCAATCTAAAGTATATATGAGTAAACTTGGTCTGACAGTTACCAATGCTTAATCAGTGAGGCA
CCTATCTCAGCGATCTGTCTATTTCGTTCATCCATAGTTGCCTGACTCCCCGTCGTGTAGATAACTACGA
TACGGGAGGGCTTACCATCTGGCCCCAGTGCTGCAATGATACCGCGAGACCCACGCTCACCGGCTCCAGA
TTTATCAGCAATAAACCAGCCAGCCGGAAGGGCCGAGCGCAGAAGTGGTCCTGCAACTTTATCCGCCTCC
ATCCAGTCTATTAATTGTTGCCGGGAAGCTAGAGTAAGTAGTTCGCCAGTTAATAGTTTGCGCAACGTTG
TTGCCATTGCTACAGGCATCGTGGTGTCACGCTCGTCGTTTGGTATGGCTTCATTCAGCTCCGGTTCCCA
ACGATCAAGGCGAGTTACATGATCCCCCATGTTGTGCAAAAAAGCGGTTAGCTCCTTCGGTCCTCCGATC
GTTGTCAGAAGTAAGTTGGCCGCAGTGTTATCACTCATGGTTATGGCAGCACTGCATAATTCTCTTACTG
TCATGCCATCCGTAAGATGCTTTTCTGTGACTGGTGAGTACTCAACCAAGTCATTCTGAGAATAGTGTAT
GCGGCGACCGAGTTGCTCTTGCCCGGCGTCAATACGGGATAATACCGCGCCACATAGCAGAACTTTAAAA
GTGCTCATCATTGGAAAACGTTCTTCGGGGCGAAAACTCTCAAGGATCTTACCGCTGTTGAGATCCAGTT
CGATGTAACCCACTCGTGCACCCAACTGATCTTCAGCATCTTTTACTTTCACCAGCGTTTCTGGGTGAGC
AAAAACAGGAAGGCAAAATGCCGCAAAAAAGGGAATAAGGGCGACACGGAAATGTTGAATACTCATACTC
TTCCTTTTTCAATATTATTGAAGCATTTATCAGGGTTATTGTCTCATGAGCGGATACATATTTGAATGTA
TTTAGAAAAATAAACAAATAGGGGTTCCGCGCACATTTCCCCGAAAAGTGCCACCTAAATTGTAAGCGTT
AATATTTTGTTAAAATTCGCGTTAAATTTTTGTTAAATCAGCTCATTTTTTAACCAATAGGCCGAAATCG
GCAAAATCCCTTATAAATCAAAAGAATAGACCGAGATAGGGT
[37 nt withheld, positions 5083-5119]
AAAGAACGTGGACTCCAACGTCAAAGG
[32 nt withheld, positions 5147-5178]
GCTGGCTAAGAACTCATCAGCCTCCCCGGTCCATCTACCCACGTACCAATGCACCAATTGGCCACAATGA
CGGCTACTACATGGTGCCATTCCTTCCTCTTTATAGGAATGGAGACTACCTCCTGTCCAACAATGCTCTT
GGATACGAGTACGCCTACCTGTTGGACCCAGGTCATTGCACAACACCAGAAATGCCCTCTGATCTGCAAA
AGACGTGAATATCTGTTCAGACACCCATATCCACTCTGTTCCACACAGGTCAGAGGTTTGTCCAGGAGTT
CTTGACAGAGGTGTAAAAAGTACTCAAAAATTTTACTCAAGTGAAAGTACAAGTACTTAGGGAAAATTTT
ACTCAATTAAAAGTAAAAGTATCTGGCTAGAATCTTACTTGAGTAAAAGTAAAAAAGTACTCCATTAAAA
TTGTACTTGAGTATTAAGGAAGTAAAAGTAAAAGCAAGAAAGAAAACTAGAGATTCTTGTTTAAGCTTTT
AATCTCAAAAAACATTAAATGAAATGCATACAAGGTTTTATCCTGCTTTAGAACTGTTTGTATTTAATTA
TCAAACTATAAGACAGACAATCTAATGCCAGTACACGCTACTCAAAGTTGTAAAACCTCAGATTTAACTT
CAGTAGAAGCTGATTCTCAAAATTGTTAGTGTCAAGCCTAGCTCTTTTGGGGCTGAAAAGCAATCCTGCA
GTGCTGAAAAGCCTCTCACAGGCAGCCGATGCGGGAAGAGGTGTATTAGTCTTGATAGAGAGGCTGCAAA
TAGCAGGAAACGTGAGCAGAGACTCCCTGGTGTCTGAAACACAGGCCAGATGGGCCCTCGAGCAGGAAAC
AGCTATGACCATGATTACGCCAAGCTATCAACTTTGTATAGAAAAGTTGGCACGCGCAGATTCCGTGTGG
GCCTGGTAATATCTTACCATTTTAAGCTATTTTAAGATTAGGGAAAAAAATTAAATAAAACTACTTTAAA
ATTACTTTCCTTAAAAAGCAACATATTTATTTAGTTTTTGTTTAACTGGCTCAAGATTGTAATATTTTAC
TTTTACATGTTTTTTTAAGTACCTAAATGTGTTCAAAAGTAAAGTATGTTATTGTTTTTTTTTTTTAATG
TTAGCTAAGCTTTAAATTGTAATATATTACTTTTAAAAGTGACTTTTTAAAAATGTAAATAAAAAAGTAA
CTATAAATGTGTAATGCATGTTATTTCTGTGGGTTTTTAATTTTCATCTCAACTGGGCTTACAATTTTAA
CATAATAAAAATCAAATCAAATCAAATCAGGCCCTTATTTGTCACATACACTCTTGTATACTGAAATAAA
CTAAATGTTGAGAAAAATTTAAATACACCAAAATAACGCATACCTTTTTTGTAATTACCTAAGTAAAACA
TTTAGTTCCTTTTTTAAGTGACTCAAGATTGTAATCTATTAATTGTAAAAGATAAAACTAGTGATCAATC
TGACGTGCTTCTATGCAGCCTGTGAGATTAATTGTGATGTTTAATTATTAAACAATTTAAATGGATCAAA
CATTTCACATGTGCTTATTGTGTCCAACAAAACCAGCAGAAGCACTTAAAAATATTGCATGACAACATGA
GTTTTTAATGTAAATTATATATACTTCCTAAACGAAGTTAATCATATTTCTAAAATAATAATGTCATTGA
AATATTTAAATAAATGATAAGCTTTAGTTGATTCAACATAAAATTGAAAGCAATAAGGACTTTTTTTTTT
TACAGCGGTGAAGCAAAAGCATGTAATAATCATATAATATAATAAATAAATAAATAAATAATGGCTCTTG
GTGCAAATATGAACACTTTAAATAAATATAGAATAAATATGATCAATAAGTCATAACGATGTGTTTTATG
TTGATTATAATTTAAACATGTTTCTAACGCAAGTTTTAAAAACTGTTTTAAAGTATTATTTTAAGTTATA
AGATCAATTTGACTCAACATTTTGTAGTGAAAATATGTTGTGTAAAATTAATATAATATACACTATAAAA
ATGCAGGGTTCCACACAATACATTAATGTTGTCCCAACACAAATCGATTAAGTTAACAAATATATGTGGA
TTGAACATAAAAAATTAAGTTGTCCCAATGAAATCTCAAGAATTGTGTTGTTTCAGCTCATTTTAAATAA
GTAGTTTTAACAAGTAAAAAATAACATATTTTTGAGTGTGTATATATATATATTACAAAATATAATAATA
TAAAATGTAAAAGATATAAACCATGCTACATATATTTAAGAGCTATTTTGCACATTACTTTTTTGCAAGC
CATTTTAGTGTTTTTTTTACAAATATATATTAGCTAAATATACAATATCTTAAATATACAATTAATCAGA
CATGCAATTAATGCATTTAACCTACATAAAAATACATGATCAACATATGTTTTATGCTGATTACAACTAA
ATCAAACGTAATGAAATTAATTTATAAAAGCGATTTAAATATGTCAATATTTTAAGTTAAAATCACTTGA
AACCTACTATAAATGAACTTAAATTAAAAAAATCTCCTTTAATTCCAATGCAACAGTGTTGTTTTTTCAG
CTGAGGACCCCCGGTGCAGATGGTTGGCCCCCGGCCCGCTATTCTAAGGAAGCCTTTCTTAATTTTAGGG
CGGCGCTGCATGCGCTCAGATCAGATTCACGGGTGGAGAGGGTTATTTTCTCTTTTTTATTTTTTCTTGC
CTGCTCATATTTGGGCCTGTGTGAACCCCAGGCTCCGCCTCGGCCCCCAGGAGCCGCTCTTATTTAAAGG
GGATCCTCGCCTTCAGTCTTCGTCCCAGTGGAAGCATCAGTCTTGTGATAACAACTTGGTGAGTCCTACA
GACCAGCGCTCGACTCTAGGCTTTAAATGCATTGATTTCTCTGGATTAGCTACCGGGAGAGTTTTAACTT
TGCTTATTAGTCTTGTGCTCGAACTGCTAGGTTTAAAGAGTGTTTTCTCTAATGCATGCATGAAGCGACA
GCTGAAAACCAGAAATAGAGCGTTTGTCCTCCTGTTAAACTCTAGCCTTTCTTTGGCATTTGTCAGTCCG
AGTCTTCAGCTGCCGGCAGGAGATTGGGTTTCAGTAACACTTGCTGAGCACAAACTACACGTGCTTTCTT
CAGATTTAATTCATTATTAATCATTCTAGATTTAAATGATGTTCTTACTCATTGCTGATTATTTTAGCCT
TGCGGAGCAGATTAAATGAGCACGTGTTTCATTAAGATTGATTTAAATATAATTAATATTTCACCACTGT
AGTTTTAAAATTGCCTTCTAAGTCATGGTTGATTTTTAATAGGTATCGGCTCTAATTAGATTACTATTTT
GGTTTTTAAATGTTATTTCTATTTCATTTGTAGGCTCGTTTTTAATGTGATTTTATTAGATTCTAGTTTT
AAAATCATCTCTTAGCCTTAATGAGCAGACTGAATGAACATGTTTCATTAAGATTAACTTCATTATAATG
AATTATTTAATCATTCTAGTGGGTTATAAATCAGCTCTATTTAAATTAATTGTCGTGTTTATTTCTATTT
AATTTTTGATTATTTTTTCAGGGTCGTTTTTATGTGATTTTTTCCCGTTTCTAATTTTAAACTAATTGTT
TGATTTTTATATGATTCGACTCTTTTTAAATGAATTGTTTTGCTTTTTTTATTGAGCATATATATATTAT
ACAATTTCAATCAACAATTGTTGTGCTTTTTAAATGTTGTTTCTATTTCATTTCTAGGGTCGATTTTATT
CGATTCTAGTTTTAAAATCGTGATTTTTAACTTCTAACCTTACTGAGCAGACTGAATGAACATGTTTCAT
CAAGATTAACTTCATTATAGTTAATTATTGAATCGTGCTAGTGGTTTATAAATCAGCTCTATTTAAATTA
ATCATCATCATTATTTCTATTTAATTTTTATTATTTCTTTAGGATTATTTTTATGTGATTTTTTTCACGT
TCTAGTTTTAAACTCAATGCTCATTACTGCTCACCCTTGCTGAGCAGTCTTTCGTTAAGATTAAATTAAT
TAATAACCATTCTAGTTTTAAAACAGTGTCTTAAGGCATAGCTGATATTTTACAAGTTTACTATTTAATA
TATCTCCTTTCTTTTTTTAGGGTCGATTTCATCTGATTTGATTAATTTTTATTATCTTCACTAAGCTTTT
TGTTCTAGGTTTTATTCTCAGTATTATTACTGTTATATTTGAACTGAATTTCTCCTCATAGTTTATTCAT
TTTATTTATTTATTTTTTGTTTATTCGCTATTTTGTATTTTAGTTTTTAATTAGAAATTTTATTAGAATC
GTTTTGAACTAGTTTTTATGCACTCTAACATTAATATTAAATCATAACTATTATTTTTATTATAATTTAT
TTGTGTTTATCTTTTTGTGTAGCTTTCATGTGTTTTTATTTTAGTTTTATTATGTTTGCATTGAATTTTT
TGGACTAGTTTATATAACGATATACAGAAAAGCCATGACAACAAATGTTTTTATAATACCTATTAAGTAT
AAGCTAATCAGATTTCCACTATTCTGTTCAAAGTTAACATTATTAGCCATTCTGATGGATCATTTGACAT
TTGTCATATGTCTTTATGAACACTGCTCTTTCAGATGCCACTTTTAAAGCTGTTTTTTACAGTAAATGAA
CGTTTATTATTATGACATTATTTCCTAAGGCCTCTAGAGTACAGCAGGATGTGGCGTGTGCATTACCGTG
TAATTATGCTGACTGTAAATGTGCATTTATAGACTGTCAGCATGTCTGACTGTGCGCTGTTGTGATTGGT
CCTGCACAGACCAAG
Features (pLannotate 1.2.2; 21 found; start..end, strand, type, name):
      2..22      +  protein_bind   attB1: mutant version of attB; core recombination site for the Gateway® BP reaction BP Clonase™
     32..727     +  CDS            mKate2: mKate2 is a basic (constitutively fluorescent) red fluorescent protein published in 2009, derived from Entacmaea quadricolor. It is reported to be a rapidly-maturing monomer with moderate acid sensitivity.
    729..753     -  protein_bind   attB2: mutant version of attB; recombination site for the Gateway® BP reaction BP Clonase™
    755..1642    +  CDS            BIN1 (fragment): BIN1_HUMAN - Also known as AMPHL. Experimental evidence at protein level: Swiss-Prot protein existence level 1. Is a key player in the control of plasma membrane curvature, membrane shaping and membrane remodeling. Required in muscle cells for the formation of T-tubules, tubular invaginations of the plasma membrane that function in depolarization-contraction coupling (PubMed:24755653). Is a negative regulator of endocytosis (By similarity). Is also involved in the regulation of intracellular vesicles sorting, modulation of BACE1 trafficking and the control of amyloid-beta production (PubMed:27
   1847..1867    -  protein_bind   attB3: mutant version of attB; core recombination site for the Gateway® BP reaction BP Clonase™
   1871..1891    +  CDS            lacZα (fragment): LacZα fragment of β-galactosidase; lacZ fragment
   1907..2041    -  polyA_signal   SV40 poly(A) signal: SV40 polyadenylation signal
   2064..2147    -  CDS            large T antigen (fragment): large T antigen from SV40 (simian virus 40)
   2713..2753    -  misc_feature   MCS (fragment): pBluescript multiple cloning site
   2766..2784    -  promoter       T3 promoter: promoter for bacteriophage T3 RNA polymerase
   2829..2845    -  protein_bind   lac operator: The lac repressor binds to the lac operator to inhibit transcription in E. coli. This inhibition can be relieved by adding lactose or isopropyl-β-D-thiogalactopyranoside (IPTG). lac repressor encoded by lacI
   2853..2883    -  promoter       lac promoter: promoter for the E. coli lac operon
   2898..2919    -  protein_bind   CAP binding site: CAP binding activates transcription in the presence of cAMP. E. coli catabolite activator protein
   2932..3024    -  CDS            lacI (fragment): lac repressor; lacI; The lac repressor binds to the lac operator to inhibit transcription in E. coli. This inhibition can be relieved by adding lactose or isopropyl-β-D-thiogalactopyranoside (IPTG).
   3207..3795    -  rep_origin     ori: high-copy-number ColE1/pMB1/pBR322/pUC origin of replication
   3966..4826    -  CDS            AmpR: β-lactamase; bla; confers resistance to ampicillin, carbenicillin, and related antibiotics
   4827..4931    -  promoter       AmpR promoter: bla
   4957..5178    -  rep_origin     M13 ori (fragment) (sequence partly withheld): M13 bacteriophage origin of replication; arrow indicates direction of (+) strand synthesis
   5178..5465    +  CDS            tyr (fragment) (sequence partly withheld): TYRO_ORYLA - Also known as tyro. Experimental evidence at transcript level: Swiss-Prot protein existence level 2. This is a copper-containing oxidase that functions in the formation of pigments such as melanins and other polyphenolic compounds. From Oryzias latipes (Japanese rice fish) (Japanese killifish).
   6047..6067    +  protein_bind   attB4: mutant version of attB; core recombination site for the Gateway® BP reaction BP Clonase™
   6968..6984    -  promoter       copia promoter (fragment): strong promoter from the Drosophila transposable element copia (Sinclair et al., 1986)
