[The description below was written by a language model from this plasmid's Addgene catalogue record and pLannotate feature annotations shown in this document.]
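Description:
actc1b-mKate2-Bin1b is a zebrafish expression plasmid of about 10 kb, assembled by Gateway recombination into the destination vector pDEST-actc1b-mKate2-ccdb. It expresses zebrafish Bin1b fused at its N terminus to the red fluorescent protein mKate2, specifically in muscle. It is maintained in E. coli as a high-copy plasmid through a ColE1/pUC-type origin and is selected with ampicillin via the β-lactamase gene. Remnants of a pBluescript-style backbone are also detected, including lac promoter/operator elements, a T3 promoter, an MCS fragment and a partial M13/f1 origin.

The two sequence records, the depositor's and the repository's sequencing result, show the same feature order from different start points and differ in length by only a few bases. In both, an attB4 site is followed by roughly 4 kb of largely unannotated sequence that ends at attB1. This is the position expected for the actc1b (muscle actin) promoter named in the construct, although the annotation tool does not label it. The short "copia promoter" hit within that region is probably spurious. Downstream come the mKate2 coding sequence, an attB2 site, the Bin1b open reading frame (recognised by homology to human BIN1), attB3 and an SV40 polyadenylation signal. The att sites are the scars of multisite Gateway assembly, with attB2 serving as the linker between fluorophore and insert. A fragment matching medaka tyrosinase lies next to the cassette; the record does not explain its role, and no transposon arms are annotated.

BIN1 is a membrane-curvature protein needed for T-tubule formation in muscle. The associated study describes an in vivo cell biological screen addressing T-tubule formation, so this construct fits use as a live red marker for Bin1b localisation in zebrafish muscle fibres.
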