Addgene plasmid #109509: actc1b-mKate2-Bin1b
Purpose: Muscle specific zebrafish expression of mKate2 fused to Bin1b
Depositing lab: Rob Parton. Depositing organization: University of Queensland, Institute for Molecular Bioscience. Publication: In vivo cell biological screening identifies an endocytic capture mechanism for T-tubule formation. Hall TE, Martel N, Ariotti N, Xiong Z, Lo HP, Ferguson C, Rae J, Lim YW, Parton RG. Nat Commun. 2020 Jul 24;11(1):3711. doi: 10.1038/s41467-020-17486-w. PubMed 32709891.
Backbone
  Vector backbone: pDEST-actc1b-mKate2-ccdb
  Vector type: Zebrafish plasmids
Growth in bacteria
  Bacterial resistance: Ampicillin, 100 μg/mL
  Growth temperature: 37°C
  Growth strain: DH5alpha
  Copy number: High Copy
Gene/Insert
  Gene/Insert name: Bin1b
  Species: D. rerio (zebrafish)
  Entrez Gene: bin1b (a.k.a. bi, bin1, cb57, zgc:86701)
  Tag / fusion protein: mKate2 (N terminal on insert)
  Cloning method: Gateway Cloning
Terms and licenses: Academic/Nonprofit Terms; Industry Terms: Not Available to Industry
How to cite: actc1b-mKate2-Bin1b was a gift from Rob Parton (Addgene plasmid # 109509 ; http://n2t.net/addgene:109509 ; RRID:Addgene_109509)
